>Addgene plasmid #13196 | pc3XB-ZF60 | depositor full sequence | sequence record 7545 | Author sequence
GACGGATCGGGAGATCTCCCGATCCCCTATGGTGCACTCTCAGTACAATCTGCTCTGATGCCGCATAGTT
AAGCCAGTATCTGCTCCCTGCTTGTGTGTTGGAGGTCGCTGAGTAGTGCGCGAGCAAAATTTAAGCTACA
ACAAGGCAAGGCTTGACCGACAATTGCATGAAGAATCTGCTTAGGGTTAGGCGTTTTGCGCTGCTTCGCG
ATGTACGGGCCAGATATACGCGTTGACATTGATTATTGACTAGTTATTAATAGTAATCAATTACGGGGTC
ATTAGTTCATAGCCCATATATGGAGTTCCGCGTTACATAACTTACGGTAAATGGCCCGCCTGGCTGACCG
CCCAACGACCCCCGCCCATTGACGTCAATAATGACGTATGTTCCCATAGTAACGCCAATAGGGACTTTCC
ATTGACGTCAATGGGTGGAGTATTTACGGTAAACTGCCCACTTGGCAGTACATCAAGTGTATCATATGCC
AAGTACGCCCCCTATTGACGTCAATGACGGTAAATGGCCCGCCTGGCATTATGCCCAGTACATGACCTTA
TGGGACTTTCCTACTTGGCAGTACATCTACGTATTAGTCATCGCTATTACCATGGTGATGCGGTTTTGGC
AGTACATCAATGGGCGTGGATAGCGGTTTGACTCACGGGGATTTCCAAGTCTCCACCCCATTGACGTCAA
TGGGAGTTTGTTTTGGCACCAAAATCAACGGGACTTTCCAAAATGTCGTAACAACTCCGCCCCATTGACG
CAAATGGGCGGTAGGCGTGTACGGTGGGAGGTCTATATAAGCAGAGCTCTCTGGCTAACTAGAGAACCCA
CTGCTTACTGGCTTATCGAAATTAATACGACTCACTATAGGGAGACCCAAGCTGGCTAGCGTTTAAACGG
GCCCTCTAGACCCGGGGAGAAGCCTTACAAATGCCCAGAATGTGGAAAGAGTTTTAGCACTTCTGGACAT
CTTGTGAGACACCAGAGAACACATACCGGTGGATCCTCTGCACAGTAGTAAGCTTAAGTTTAAACCGCTG
ATCAGCCTCGACTGTGCCTTCTAGTTGCCAGCCATCTGTTGTTTGCCCCTCCCCCGTGCCTTCCTTGACC
CTGGAAGGTGCCACTCCCACTGTCCTTTCCTAATAAAATGAGGAAATTGCATCGCATTGTCTGAGTAGGT
GTCATTCTATTCTGGGGGGTGGGGTGGGGCAGGACAGCAAGGGGGAGGATTGGGAAGACAATAGCAGGCA
TGCTGGGGATGCGGTGGGCTCTATGGCTTCTGAGGCGGAAAGAACCAGCTGGGGCTCTAGGGGGTATCCC
C
[124 nt withheld, positions 1332-1455]
C
[91 nt withheld, positions 1457-1547]
A
[49 nt withheld, positions 1549-1597]
CCTTTGACGTTGGAGTCCACGTTCTTT
[37 nt withheld, positions 1625-1661]
ACCCTATCTCGGTCTATTCTTTTGATTTATAAGGGATTTTGCCGATTTCGGCCTATTGGTTAAAAAATGA
GCTGATTTAACAAAAATTTAACGCGAATTAATTCTGTGGAATGTGTGTCAGTTAGGGTGTGGAAAGTCCC
CAGGCTCCCCAGCAGGCAGAAGTATGCAAAGCATGCATCTCAATTAGTCAGCAACCAGGTGTGGAAAGTC
CCCAGGCTCCCCAGCAGGCAGAAGTATGCAAAGCATGCATCTCAATTAGTCAGCAACCATAGTCCCGCCC
CTAACTCCGCCCATCCCGCCCCTAACTCCGCCCAGTTCCGCCCATTCTCCGCCCCATGGCTGACTAATTT
TTTTTATTTATGCAGAGGCCGAGGCCGCCTCTGCCTCTGAGCTATTCCAGAAGTAGTGAGGAGGCTTTTT
TGGAGGCCTAGGCTTTTGCAAAAAGCTCCCGGCCGGGAGCTTGTATATCCATTTTCGGATCTGATCAAGA
GACAGGATGAGGATCGTTTCGCATGATTGAACAAGATGGATTGCACGCAGGTTCTCCGGCCGCTTGGGTG
GAGAGGCTATTCGGCTATGACTGGGCACAACAGACAATCGGCTGCTCTGATGCCGCCGTGTTCCGGCTGT
CAGCGCAGGGGCGCCCGGTTCTTTTTGTCAAGACCGACCTGTCCGGTGCCCTGAATGAACTGCAGGACGA
GGCAGCGCGGCTATCGTGGCTGGCCACGACGGGCGTTCCTTGCGCAGCTGTGCTCGACGTTGTCACTGAA
GCGGGAAGGGACTGGCTGCTATTGGGCGAAGTGCCGGGGCAGGATCTCCTGTCATCTCACCTTGCTCCTG
CCGAGAAAGTATCCATCATGGCTGATGCAATGCGGCGGCTGCATACGCTTGATCCGGCTACCTGCCCATT
CGACCACCAAGCGAAACATCGCATCGAGCGAGCACGTACTCGGATGGAAGCCGGTCTTGTCGATCAGGAT
GATCTGGACGAAGAGCATCAGGGGCTCGCGCCAGCCGAACTGTTCGCCAGGCTCAAGGCGCGCATGCCCG
ACGGCGAGGATCTCGTCGTGACCCATGGCGATGCCTGCTTGCCGAATATCATGGTGGAAAATGGCCGCTT
TTCTGGATTCATCGACTGTGGCCGGCTGGGTGTGGCGGACCGCTATCAGGACATAGCGTTGGCTACCCGT
GATATTGCTGAAGAGCTTGGCGGCGAATGGGCTGACCGCTTCCTCGTGCTTTACGGTATCGCCGCTCCCG
ATTCGCAGCGCATCGCCTTCTATCGCCTTCTTGACGAGTTCTTCTGAGCGGGACTCTGGGGTTCGAAATG
ACCGACCAAGCGACGCCCAACCTGCCATCACGAGATTTCGATTCCACCGCCGCCTTCTATGAAAGGTTGG
GCTTCGGAATCGTTTTCCGGGACGCCGGCTGGATGATCCTCCAGCGCGGGGATCTCATGCTGGAGTTCTT
CGCCCACCCCAACTTGTTTATTGCAGCTTATAATGGTTACAAATAAAGCAATAGCATCACAAATTTCACA
AATAAAGCATTTTTTTCACTGCATTCTAGTTGTGGTTTGTCCAAACTCATCAATGTATCTTATCATGTCT
GTATACCGTCGACCTCTAGCTAGAGCTTGGCGTAATCATGGTCATAGCTGTTTCCTGTGTGAAATTGTTA
TCCGCTCACAATTCCACACAACATACGAGCCGGAAGCATAAAGTGTAAAGCCTGGGGTGCCTAATGAGTG
AGCTAACTCACATTAATTGCGTTGCGCTCACTGCCCGCTTTCCAGTCGGGAAACCTGTCGTGCCAGCTGC
ATTAATGAATCGGCCAACGCGCGGGGAGAGGCGGTTTGCGTATTGGGCGCTCTTCCGCTTCCTCGCTCAC
TGACTCGCTGCGCTCGGTCGTTCGGCTGCGGCGAGCGGTATCAGCTCACTCAAAGGCGGTAATACGGTTA
TCCACAGAATCAGGGGATAACGCAGGAAAGAACATGTGAGCAAAAGGCCAGCAAAAGGCCAGGAACCGTA
AAAAGGCCGCGTTGCTGGCGTTTTTCCATAGGCTCCGCCCCCCTGACGAGCATCACAAAAATCGACGCTC
AAGTCAGAGGTGGCGAAACCCGACAGGACTATAAAGATACCAGGCGTTTCCCCCTGGAAGCTCCCTCGTG
CGCTCTCCTGTTCCGACCCTGCCGCTTACCGGATACCTGTCCGCCTTTCTCCCTTCGGGAAGCGTGGCGC
TTTCTCATAGCTCACGCTGTAGGTATCTCAGTTCGGTGTAGGTCGTTCGCTCCAAGCTGGGCTGTGTGCA
CGAACCCCCCGTTCAGCCCGACCGCTGCGCCTTATCCGGTAACTATCGTCTTGAGTCCAACCCGGTAAGA
CACGACTTATCGCCACTGGCAGCAGCCACTGGTAACAGGATTAGCAGAGCGAGGTATGTAGGCGGTGCTA
CAGAGTTCTTGAAGTGGTGGCCTAACTACGGCTACACTAGAAGAACAGTATTTGGTATCTGCGCTCTGCT
GAAGCCAGTTACCTTCGGAAAAAGAGTTGGTAGCTCTTGATCCGGCAAACAAACCACCGCTGGTAGCGGT
TTTTTTGTTTGCAAGCAGCAGATTACGCGCAGAAAAAAAGGATCTCAAGAAGATCCTTTGATCTTTTCTA
CGGGGTCTGACGCTCAGTGGAACGAAAACTCACGTTAAGGGATTTTGGTCATGAGATTATCAAAAAGGAT
CTTCACCTAGATCCTTTTAAATTAAAAATGAAGTTTTAAATCAATCTAAAGTATATATGAGTAAACTTGG
TCTGACAGTTACCAATGCTTAATCAGTGAGGCACCTATCTCAGCGATCTGTCTATTTCGTTCATCCATAG
TTGCCTGACTCCCCGTCGTGTAGATAACTACGATACGGGAGGGCTTACCATCTGGCCCCAGTGCTGCAAT
GATACCGCGAGACCCACGCTCACCGGCTCCAGATTTATCAGCAATAAACCAGCCAGCCGGAAGGGCCGAG
CGCAGAAGTGGTCCTGCAACTTTATCCGCCTCCATCCAGTCTATTAATTGTTGCCGGGAAGCTAGAGTAA
GTAGTTCGCCAGTTAATAGTTTGCGCAACGTTGTTGCCATTGCTACAGGCATCGTGGTGTCACGCTCGTC
GTTTGGTATGGCTTCATTCAGCTCCGGTTCCCAACGATCAAGGCGAGTTACATGATCCCCCATGTTGTGC
AAAAAAGCGGTTAGCTCCTTCGGTCCTCCGATCGTTGTCAGAAGTAAGTTGGCCGCAGTGTTATCACTCA
TGGTTATGGCAGCACTGCATAATTCTCTTACTGTCATGCCATCCGTAAGATGCTTTTCTGTGACTGGTGA
GTACTCAACCAAGTCATTCTGAGAATAGTGTATGCGGCGACCGAGTTGCTCTTGCCCGGCGTCAATACGG
GATAATACCGCGCCACATAGCAGAACTTTAAAAGTGCTCATCATTGGAAAACGTTCTTCGGGGCGAAAAC
TCTCAAGGATCTTACCGCTGTTGAGATCCAGTTCGATGTAACCCACTCGTGCACCCAACTGATCTTCAGC
ATCTTTTACTTTCACCAGCGTTTCTGGGTGAGCAAAAACAGGAAGGCAAAATGCCGCAAAAAAGGGAATA
AGGGCGACACGGAAATGTTGAATACTCATACTCTTCCTTTTTCAATATTATTGAAGCATTTATCAGGGTT
ATTGTCTCATGAGCGGATACATATTTGAATGTATTTAGAAAAATAAACAAATAGGGGTTCCGCGCACATT
TCCCCGAAAAGTGCCACCTGACGTC
Features (pLannotate 1.2.2; 20 found; start..end, strand, type, name):
     28..80      -  misc_feature   bom (fragment): basis of mobility region from pBR322
    235..614     +  enhancer       CMV enhancer: human cytomegalovirus immediate early enhancer
    615..818     +  promoter       CMV promoter: human cytomegalovirus (CMV) immediate early promoter
    814..847     +  LTR            5' LTR (truncated) (fragment): truncated 5' long terminal repeat (LTR) from HIV-1
    863..881     +  promoter       T7 promoter: promoter for bacteriophage T7 RNA polymerase
    927..1019    +  CDS            Znf22 (fragment): ZNF22_MOUSE - Also known as Krox25, Krox26, Zfp422. Experimental evidence at protein level: Swiss-Prot protein existence level 1. Binds DNA through the consensus sequence 5'-CAATG-3'. May be involved in transcriptional regulation and may play a role in tooth formation. From Mus musculus (Mouse).
   1062..1286    +  polyA_signal   bGH poly(A) signal: bovine growth hormone polyadenylation signal
   1290..1311    +  promoter       SV40 promoter (fragment): SV40 enhancer and early promoter
   1332..1760    +  rep_origin     f1 ori (sequence partly withheld): f1 bacteriophage origin of replication; arrow indicates direction of (+) strand synthesis
   1774..2103    +  promoter       SV40 promoter: SV40 enhancer and early promoter
   2174..2965    +  CDS            neo: KKA2_KLEPN - Also known as kan, nptII. Experimental evidence at protein level: Swiss-Prot protein existence level 1. Resistance to kanamycin, neomycin, paromomycin, ribostamycin, butirosin and gentamicin B. From Klebsiella pneumoniae.
   2989..3147    +  CDS            ble (fragment): BLE_KLEPN - Experimental evidence at protein level: Swiss-Prot protein existence level 1. Binding protein with a strong affinity to the bleomycin family of antibiotics. Binds to CL990; an antimitotic-antibiotic compound. From Klebsiella pneumoniae.
   3142..3263    +  polyA_signal   SV40 poly(A) signal: SV40 polyadenylation signal
   3336..3352    -  protein_bind   lac operator: The lac repressor binds to the lac operator to inhibit transcription in E. coli. This inhibition can be relieved by adding lactose or isopropyl-β-D-thiogalactopyranoside (IPTG). lac repressor encoded by lacI
   3360..3390    -  promoter       lac promoter: promoter for the E. coli lac operon
   3405..3426    -  protein_bind   CAP binding site: CAP binding activates transcription in the presence of cAMP. E. coli catabolite activator protein
   3439..3531    -  CDS            lacI (fragment): lac repressor; lacI; The lac repressor binds to the lac operator to inhibit transcription in E. coli. This inhibition can be relieved by adding lactose or isopropyl-β-D-thiogalactopyranoside (IPTG).
   3714..4299    -  rep_origin     ori: high-copy-number ColE1/pMB1/pBR322/pUC origin of replication
   4470..5330    -  CDS            AmpR: β-lactamase; bla; confers resistance to ampicillin, carbenicillin, and related antibiotics
   5331..5435    -  promoter       AmpR promoter: bla
