[The description below was written by a language model from this plasmid's Addgene catalogue record and pLannotate feature annotations shown in this document.]
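Description:
pc3XB-ZF60 is a mammalian expression-type plasmid built on pc3XB, a modified version of Invitrogen's pcDNA3, and it serves as an archive vector for a single engineered zinc finger module. It belongs to the Zinc Finger Consortium Modular Assembly Kit v1.0. The roughly 90 bp ZF60 insert encodes one Cys2His2 finger derived from the Barbas module set, recorded as recognising the DNA triplet GGT. The automated annotation labels this short coding segment as a fragment of mouse Znf22. That label reflects similarity among zinc finger frameworks and does not indicate the module's actual origin.

The finger sits between XbaI and BamHI sites, both retained after cloning. This lets modules from the kit be excised and joined in series to build multi-finger arrays with chosen target specificities, typically as the DNA-binding domains of zinc finger nucleases. The insert lies downstream of the CMV immediate early enhancer and promoter and a T7 promoter (the latter also the sequencing primer site), and upstream of the bovine growth hormone polyadenylation signal. The record does not indicate that the lone finger is meant to be expressed as a functional protein on its own.

The rest of the 5.5 kb plasmid is standard pcDNA3 architecture. An SV40 early promoter drives the neomycin phosphotransferase gene, followed by an SV40 polyadenylation signal, for G418 selection in mammalian cells. An f1 origin allows single-stranded DNA production. A high-copy ColE1/pUC-type origin and the ampicillin resistance gene provide propagation and selection in E. coli. Small annotated fragments such as ble, lacI, the lac promoter region and a truncated HIV-1 LTR appear to be backbone remnants or similarity hits with no stated function.
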