>Addgene plasmid #13196 | pc3XB-ZF60 | addgene partial sequence | sequence record 19580 | CMV-F 5'-CGCAAATGGGCGGTAGGCGTG-3'
GCTCTCTGGCTACTAGAGAACCCACTGCTTACTGGCTTATCGAAATTAATACGACTCACTATAGGGAGAC
CCAAGCTGGCTAGCGTTTAAACGGGCCCTCTAGACCCGGGGAGAAGCCTTACAAATGCCCAGAATGTGGA
AAGAGTTTTAGCACTTCTGGACATCTTGTGAGACACCAGAGAACACATACCGGTGGATCCTCTGCACAGT
AGTAAGCTTAAGTTTAAACCGCTGATCAGCCTCGACTGTGCCTTCTAGTTGCCAGCCATCTGTTGTTTGC
CCCTCCCCCGTGCCTTCCTTGACCCTGGAAGGTGCCACTCCCACTGTCCTTTCCTAATAAAATGAGGAAA
TTGCATCGCATTGTCTGAGTAGGTGTCATTCTATTCTGGGGGGTGGGGTGGGGCAGGACAGCAAGGGGGA
GGATTGGGAAGACAATAGCAGGCATGCTGGGGGATGCGGTGGGCTCTATGGCTTCTGAGGCGGAAAGAAC
C
