Addgene plasmid #13196: pc3XB-ZF60
Depositing lab: Daniel Voytas. Depositing organization: Iowa State University. Publication: Standardized reagents and protocols for engineering zinc finger nucleases by modular assembly. Wright DA, Thibodeau-Beganny S, Sander JD, Winfrey RJ, Hirsh AS, Eichtinger M, Fu F, Porteus MH, Dobbs D, Voytas DF, Joung JK. Nat Protoc. 2006;1(3):1637-52. doi: 10.1038/nprot.2006.259 PubMed 17406455.
Backbone
  Vector backbone: pc3XB
  Backbone manufacturer: Modified Invitrogen pcDNA3
  Backbone size w/o insert (bp): 5400
  Vector type: Mammalian Expression
  Selectable markers: Neomycin (select with G418)
Growth in bacteria
  Bacterial resistance: Ampicillin, 100 μg/mL
  Growth temperature: 37°C
  Growth strain: XL1 Blue
  Copy number: High Copy
Gene/Insert
  Gene/Insert name: ZF60
  Insert size (bp): 90
  Cloning method: Restriction Enzyme; 5′ cloning site XbaI (not destroyed); 3′ cloning site BamHI (not destroyed)
  Sequencing primers: 5′ T7
Terms and licenses: Academic/Nonprofit Terms; Industry Terms: Not Available to Industry
Depositor comments: Part of the Zinc Finger Consortium Modular Assembly Kit v1.0. Finger protein sequence: PGEKPYKCPECGKSFSTSGHLVRHQRTH. Target DNA sequence: GGT. This zinc finger is derived from the Barbas module set.
How to cite: pc3XB-ZF60 was a gift from Daniel Voytas (Addgene plasmid # 13196 ; http://n2t.net/addgene:13196 ; RRID:Addgene_13196)
